Addgene plasmid #163913: pET28a-uvsX-H6
Purpose: Expresses uvsX for bacterial expression and affinity purification
Depositing lab: Paul Freemont. Depositing organization: Imperial College London. Publication: A Multiplexed Cas13-Based Assay with Point-of-Care Attributes for Simultaneous COVID-19 Diagnosis and Variant Surveillance. Patchsung M, Homchan A, Aphicho K, Suraritdechachai S, Wanitchanon T, Pattama A, Sappakhaw K, Meesawat P, Wongsatit T, Athipanyasilp A, Jantarug K, Athipanyasilp N, Buahom J, Visanpattanasin S, Niljianskul N, Chaiyen P, Tinikul R, Wichukchinda N, Mahasirimongkol S, Sirijatuphat R, Angkasekwinai N, Crone MA, Freemont PS, Joung J, Ladha A, Abudayyeh O, Gootenberg J, Zhang F, Chewapreecha C, Chanarat S, Horthongkham N, Pakotiprapha D, Uttamapinant C. CRISPR J. 2022 Nov 11. doi: 10.1089/crispr.2022.0048. PubMed 36367987.
Backbone
  Vector backbone: pET28a
  Backbone manufacturer: Novagen
  Backbone size w/o insert (bp): 5369
  Total vector size (bp): 6391
  Modifications to backbone: Remove N terminal His tag
  Vector type: Bacterial Expression
Growth in bacteria
  Bacterial resistance: Kanamycin, 50 μg/mL
  Growth temperature: 37°C
  Growth strain: DH5alpha
  Copy number: High Copy
Gene/Insert
  Gene/Insert name: uvsX
  Species: Enterobacteria phage T4
  Insert size (bp): 1173
  Promoter: T7 promoter
  Tag / fusion protein: His (C terminal on insert)
  Cloning method: Restriction Enzyme; 5′ cloning site BsaI (destroyed during cloning); 3′ cloning site BsaI (destroyed during cloning)
  Sequencing primers: 5′ TAATACGACTCACTATAGGG; 3′ GCTAGTTATTGCTCAGCGG
Terms and licenses: Academic/Nonprofit Terms; Industry Terms: Not Available to Industry
How to cite: pET28a-uvsX-H6 was a gift from Paul Freemont (Addgene plasmid # 163913 ; http://n2t.net/addgene:163913 ; RRID:Addgene_163913)
