[The description below was written by a language model from this plasmid's Addgene catalogue record and pLannotate feature annotations shown in this document.]
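Description:
pET28a-uvsX-H6 is a 6,391 bp bacterial expression plasmid built on the Novagen pET28a backbone, from which the vector's N-terminal His tag has been removed. It is selected with kanamycin through the aph(3')-Ia resistance gene and replicates from a ColE1/pBR322-type origin. The neighbouring bom and rop elements of pBR322 are also annotated. Rop normally restrains copy number, although the catalogue entry lists the plasmid as high copy. An f1 origin is present as well. The short tetracycline-resistance fragments, the partial AmpR promoter and the predicted E. coli ORF in the feature table appear to be backbone remnants picked up by automated annotation rather than functional parts.

The payload is the 1,173 bp uvsX coding sequence from Enterobacteria phage T4. It was inserted by BsaI-based restriction cloning that destroyed both sites, and it is fused at its C terminus to a His tag, annotated as a 6xHis fragment directly after the ORF. UvsX is the phage recombinase, with DNA pairing and strand-transfer activity in recombination, repair and replication. Transcription is driven by a T7 promoter followed by a lac operator. A T7 gene 10 ribosome binding site lies upstream of the ORF and a T7 terminator downstream. The plasmid-borne lacI gene supplies the repressor, so expression stays off until it is induced with IPTG, and it requires a host that provides T7 RNA polymerase.

The stated purpose is bacterial production and affinity purification of UvsX through the His tag. The associated publication describes a multiplexed Cas13-based assay for COVID-19 diagnosis and variant surveillance, but the record does not spell out the protein's exact role in that assay.
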