Features (pLannotate 1.2.2; 19 found; start..end, strand, type, name):
    306..597     -  CDS            TcR (fragment): tetracycline efflux protein; tet; confers resistance to tetracycline
    612..633     -  protein_bind   CAP binding site: CAP binding activates transcription in the presence of cAMP. E. coli catabolite activator protein
    646..1728    -  CDS            lacI: lac repressor; lacI; The lac repressor binds to the lac operator to inhibit transcription in E. coli. This inhibition can be relieved by adding lactose or isopropyl-β-D-thiogalactopyranoside (IPTG).
   1729..1806    -  promoter       lacI promoter: lacI
   1814..2093    -  CDS            TcR (fragment): tetracycline efflux protein; tet; confers resistance to tetracycline
   2115..2133    +  promoter       T7 promoter: promoter for bacteriophage T7 RNA polymerase
   2134..2158    +  protein_bind   lac operator: The lac repressor binds to the lac operator to inhibit transcription in E. coli. This inhibition can be relieved by adding lactose or isopropyl-β-D-thiogalactopyranoside (IPTG). lac repressor encoded by lacI
   2167..2196    +  promoter       lac promoter: promoter for the E. coli lac operon
   2216..2238    +  RBS            RBS: efficient ribosome binding site from bacteriophage T7 gene 10 (Olins and Rangwala, 1989)
   2246..3418    +  CDS            UVSX: UVSX_BPT4 - Experimental evidence at protein level: Swiss-Prot protein existence level 1. Important in genetic recombination, DNA repair, and replication. Possesses pairing and strand-transfer activity. Interacts with dda and gene 32 proteins. From Enterobacteria phage T4 (Bacteriophage T4).
   3419..3435    +  CDS            6xHis (fragment): 6xHis affinity tag
   3454..3501    +  terminator     T7 terminator: transcription terminator for bacteriophage T7 RNA polymerase
   3538..3966    +  rep_origin     f1 ori (sequence partly withheld): f1 bacteriophage origin of replication; arrow indicates direction of (+) strand synthesis
   4019..4076    +  promoter       AmpR promoter (fragment): bla
   4085..4900    -  CDS            KanR: aminoglycoside phosphotransferase; aph(3')-Ia; confers resistance to kanamycin in bacteria or G418 (Geneticin®) in eukaryotes
   5022..5610    +  rep_origin     ori: high-copy-number ColE1/pMB1/pBR322/pUC origin of replication
   5796..5935    -  misc_feature   bom: basis of mobility region from pBR322
   6037..6228    -  CDS            rop: Rop protein, which maintains plasmids at low copy number; rop
   6245..234     +  CDS            YPB1_ECOLX (across the origin): Protein predicted: Swiss-Prot protein existence level 4. From Escherichia coli.
>Addgene plasmid #163913 | pET28a-uvsX-H6 | addgene full sequence | sequence record 322669 | Addgene NGS Result
ATCACTCAGGGTCAATGCCAGCGCTTCGTTAATACAGATGTAGGTGTTCCACAGGGTAGCCAGCAGCATC
CTGCGATGCAGATCCGGAACATAATGGTGCAGGGCGCTGACTTCCGCGTTTCCAGACTTTACGAAACACG
GAAACCGAAGACCATTCATGTTGTTGCTCAGGTCGCAGACGTTTTGCAGCAGCAGTCGCTTCACGTTCGC
TCGCGTATCGGTGATTCATTCTGCTAACCAGTAAGGCAACCCCGCCAGCCTAGCCGGGTCCTCAACGACA
GGAGCACGATCATGCGCACCCGTGGGGCCGCCATGCCGGCGATAATGGCCTGCTTCTCGCCGAAACGTTT
GGTGGCGGGACCAGTGACGAAGGCTTGAGCGAGGGCGTGCAAGATTCCGAATACCGCAAGCGACAGGCCG
ATCATCGTCGCGCTCCAGCGAAAGCGGTCCTCGCCGAAAATGACCCAGAGCGCTGCCGGCACCTGTCCTA
CGAGTTGCATGATAAAGAAGACAGTCATAAGTGCGGCGACGATAGTCATGCCCCGCGCCCACCGGAAGGA
GCTGACTGGGTTGAAGGCTCTCAAGGGCATCGGTCGAGATCCCGGTGCCTAATGAGTGAGCTAACTTACA
TTAATTGCGTTGCGCTCACTGCCCGCTTTCCAGTCGGGAAACCTGTCGTGCCAGCTGCATTAATGAATCG
GCCAACGCGCGGGGAGAGGCGGTTTGCGTATTGGGCGCCAGGGTGGTTTTTCTTTTCACCAGTGAGACGG
GCAACAGCTGATTGCCCTTCACCGCCTGGCCCTGAGAGAGTTGCAGCAAGCGGTCCACGCTGGTTTGCCC
CAGCAGGCGAAAATCCTGTTTGATGGTGGTTAACGGCGGGATATAACATGAGCTGTCTTCGGTATCGTCG
TATCCCACTACCGAGATATCCGCACCAACGCGCAGCCCGGACTCGGTAATGGCGCGCATTGCGCCCAGCG
CCATCTGATCGTTGGCAACCAGCATCGCAGTGGGAACGATGCCCTCATTCAGCATTTGCATGGTTTGTTG
AAAACCGGACATGGCACTCCAGTCGCCTTCCCGTTCCGCTATCGGCTGAATTTGATTGCGAGTGAGATAT
TTATGCCAGCCAGCCAGACGCAGACGCGCCGAGACAGAACTTAATGGGCCCGCTAACAGCGCGATTTGCT
GGTGACCCAATGCGACCAGATGCTCCACGCCCAGTCGCGTACCGTCTTCATGGGAGAAAATAATACTGTT
GATGGGTGTCTGGTCAGAGACATCAAGAAATAACGCCGGAACATTAGTGCAGGCAGCTTCCACAGCAATG
GCATCCTGGTCATCCAGCGGATAGTTAATGATCAGCCCACTGACGCGTTGCGCGAGAAGATTGTGCACCG
CCGCTTTACAGGCTTCGACGCCGCTTCGTTCTACCATCGACACCACCACGCTGGCACCCAGTTGATCGGC
GCGAGATTTAATCGCCGCGACAATTTGCGACGGCGCGTGCAGGGCCAGACTGGAGGTGGCAACGCCAATC
AGCAACGACTGTTTGCCCGCCAGTTGTTGTGCCACGCGGTTGGGAATGTAATTCAGCTCCGCCATCGCCG
CTTCCACTTTTTCCCGCGTTTTCGCAGAAACGTGGCTGGCCTGGTTCACCACGCGGGAAACGGTCTGATA
AGAGACACCGGCATACTCTGCGACATCGTATAACGTTACTGGTTTCACATTCACCACCCTGAATTGACTC
TCTTCCGGGCGCTATCATGCCATACCGCGAAAGGTTTTGCGCCATTCGATGGTGTCCGGGATCTCGACGC
TCTCCCTTATGCGACTCCTGCATTAGGAAGCAGCCCAGTAGTAGGTTGAGGCCGTTGAGCACCGCCGCCG
CAAGGAATGGTGCATGCAAGGAGATGGCGCCCAACAGTCCCCCGGCCACGGGGCCTGCCACCATACCCAC
GCCGAAACAAGCGCTCATGAGCCCGAAGTGGCGAGCCCGATCTTCCCCATCGGTGATGTCGGCGATATAG
GCGCCAGCAACCGCACCTGTGGCGCCGGTGATGCCGGCCACGATGCGTCCGGCGTAGAGGATCGAGATCT
CGATCCCGCGAAATTAATACGACTCACTATAGGGGAATTGTGAGCGGATAACAATTCCCCTCTAGATTTA
CACTTTATGCTTCCGGCTCGTATGTTTCTAGAGAATTCAAATAATTTTGTTTAACTTTAAGAAGGAGATT
TAAATATGAGCGATCTGAAAAGCCGTCTGATTAAAGCAAGCACCAGCAAACTGACCGCAGAACTGACAGC
AAGCAAATTTTTCAACGAAAAAGATGTGGTGCGCACGAAAATTCCGATGATGAATATTGCACTGAGCGGT
GAAATTACCGGTGGTATGCAGAGCGGTCTGCTGATTCTGGCTGGTCCGAGCAAAAGCTTTAAAAGCAATT
TTGGTCTGACCATGGTGAGCAGCTATATGCGTCAGTATCCGGATGCAGTTTGTCTGTTTTATGATAGCGA
ATTTGGTATCACACCGGCATATCTGCGTAGCATGGGTGTTGATCCGGAACGTGTTATTCATACACCGGTT
CAGAGCCTGGAACAGCTGCGTATTGATATGGTTAATCAGCTGGATGCAATTGAACGTGGTGAAAAAGTGG
TGGTGTTTATTGATAGCCTGGGTAATCTGGCAAGCAAAAAAGAAACCGAAGATGCCCTGAATGAAAAAGT
TGTTAGCGATATGACCCGTGCCAAAACCATGAAAAGCCTGTTTCGTATTGTTACCCCGTATTTCAGCACC
AAAAACATTCCGTGTATTGCCATCAACCATACCTATGAAACCCAAGAGATGTTTAGCAAAACCGTTATGG
GTGGTGGCACCGGTCCGATGTATAGCGCAGATACCGTTTTTATCATTGGCAAACGCCAGATTAAAGATGG
TAGCGATCTGCAGGGTTATCAGTTTGTTCTGAATGTTGAAAAAAGCCGCACCGTGAAAGAGAAAAGCAAA
TTCTTTATCGACGTGAAATTCGATGGTGGCATTGATCCGTATAGTGGTCTGCTGGATATGGCACTGGAAC
TGGGTTTTGTTGTTAAACCGAAAAATGGTTGGTATGCCCGTGAATTTCTGGATGAAGAAACCGGTGAAAT
GATCCGTGAAGAAAAAAGCTGGCGTGCAAAAGATACCAATTGTACCACCTTTTGGGGTCCGCTGTTCAAA
CATCAGCCGTTTCGTGATGCCATTAAACGTGCATATCAGCTGGGTGCCATCGATAGCAATGAAATTGTTG
AAGCCGAAGTGGATGAACTGATCAATAGCAAAGTGGAAAAATTCAAGAGTCCGGAATCCAAAAGCAAAAG
CGCAGCAGATCTGGAAACCGATCTGGAACAACTGAGCGATATGGAAGAATTTAACGAACACCATCACCAT
CACCACTAACCGCTGAGCAATAACTAGCATAACCCCTTGGGGCCTCTAAACGGGTCTTGAGGGGTTTTTT
GCTGAAAGGAGGAACTATATCCGGATTGGCGAATGGG
[124 nt withheld, positions 3538-3661]
C
[91 nt withheld, positions 3663-3753]
A
[49 nt withheld, positions 3755-3803]
CCTTTGACGTTGGAGTCCACGTTCTTT
[37 nt withheld, positions 3831-3867]
ACCCTATCTCGGTCTATTCTTTTGATTTATAAGGGATTTTGCCGATTTCGGCCTATTGGTTAAAAAATGA
GCTGATTTAACAAAAATTTAACGCGAATTTTAACAAAATATTAACGCTTACAATTTAGGTGGCACTTTTC
GGGGAAATGTGCGCGGAACCCCTATTTGTTTATTTTTCTAAATACATTCAAATATGTATCCGCTCATGAA
TTAATTCTTAGAAAAACTCATCGAGCATCAAATGAAACTGCAATTTATTCATATCAGGATTATCAATACC
ATATTTTTGAAAAAGCCGTTTCTGTAATGAAGGAGAAAACTCACCGAGGCAGTTCCATAGGATGGCAAGA
TCCTGGTATCGGTCTGCGATTCCGACTCGTCCAACATCAATACAACCTATTAATTTCCCCTCGTCAAAAA
TAAGGTTATCAAGTGAGAAATCACCATGAGTGACGACTGAATCCGGTGAGAATGGCAAAAGTTTATGCAT
TTCTTTCCAGACTTGTTCAACAGGCCAGCCATTACGCTCGTCATCAAAATCACTCGCATCAACCAAACCG
TTATTCATTCGTGATTGCGCCTGAGCGAGACGAAATACGCGATCGCTGTTAAAAGGACAATTACAAACAG
GAATCGAATGCAACCGGCGCAGGAACACTGCCAGCGCATCAACAATATTTTCACCTGAATCAGGATATTC
TTCTAATACCTGGAATGCTGTTTTCCCGGGGATCGCAGTGGTGAGTAACCATGCATCATCAGGAGTACGG
ATAAAATGCTTGATGGTCGGAAGAGGCATAAATTCCGTCAGCCAGTTTAGTCTGACCATCTCATCTGTAA
CATCATTGGCAACGCTACCTTTGCCATGTTTCAGAAACAACTCTGGCGCATCGGGCTTCCCATACAATCG
ATAGATTGTCGCACCTGATTGCCCGACATTATCGCGAGCCCATTTATACCCATATAAATCAGCATCCATG
TTGGAATTTAATCGCGGCCTAGAGCAAGACGTTTCCCGTTGAATATGGCTCATAACACCCCTTGTATTAC
TGTTTATGTAAGCAGACAGTTTTATTGTTCATGACCAAAATCCCTTAACGTGAGTTTTCGTTCCACTGAG
CGTCAGACCCCGTAGAAAAGATCAAAGGATCTTCTTGAGATCCTTTTTTTCTGCGCGTAATCTGCTGCTT
GCAAACAAAAAAACCACCGCTACCAGCGGTGGTTTGTTTGCCGGATCAAGAGCTACCAACTCTTTTTCCG
AAGGTAACTGGCTTCAGCAGAGCGCAGATACCAAATACTGTCCTTCTAGTGTAGCCGTAGTTAGGCCACC
ACTTCAAGAACTCTGTAGCACCGCCTACATACCTCGCTCTGCTAATCCTGTTACCAGTGGCTGCTGCCAG
TGGCGATAAGTCGTGTCTTACCGGGTTGGACTCAAGACGATAGTTACCGGATAAGGCGCAGCGGTCGGGC
TGAACGGGGGGTTCGTGCACACAGCCCAGCTTGGAGCGAACGACCTACACCGAACTGAGATACCTACAGC
GTGAGCTATGAGAAAGCGCCACGCTTCCCGAAGGGAGAAAGGCGGACAGGTATCCGGTAAGCGGCAGGGT
CGGAACAGGAGAGCGCACGAGGGAGCTTCCAGGGGGAAACGCCTGGTATCTTTATAGTCCTGTCGGGTTT
CGCCACCTCTGACTTGAGCGTCGATTTTTGTGATGCTCGTCAGGGGGGCGGAGCCTATGGAAAAACGCCA
GCAACGCGGCCTTTTTACGGTTCCTGGCCTTTTGCTGGCCTTTTGCTCACATGTTCTTTCCTGCGTTATC
CCCTGATTCTGTGGATAACCGTATTACCGCCTTTGAGTGAGCTGATACCGCTCGCCGCAGCCGAACGACC
GAGCGCAGCGAGTCAGTGAGCGAGGAAGCGGAAGAGCGCCTGATGCGGTATTTTCTCCTTACGCATCTGT
GCGGTATTTCACACCGCAATGGTGCACTCTCAGTACAATCTGCTCTGATGCCGCATAGTTAAGCCAGTAT
ACACTCCGCTATCGCTACGTGACTGGGTCATGGCTGCGCCCCGACACCCGCCAACACCCGCTGACGCGCC
CTGACGGGCTTGTCTGCTCCCGGCATCCGCTTACAGACAAGCTGTGACCGTCTCCGGGAGCTGCATGTGT
CAGAGGTTTTCACCGTCATCACCGAAACGCGCGAGGCAGCTGCGGTAAAGCTCATCAGCGTGGTCGTGAA
GCGATTCACAGATGTCTGCCTGTTCATCCGCGTCCAGCTCGTTGAGTTTCTCCAGAAGCGTTAATGTCTG
GCTTCTGATAAAGCGGGCCATGTTAAGGGCGGTTTTTTCCTGTTTGGTCACTGATGCCTCCGTGTAAGGG
GGATTTCTGTTCATGGGGGTAATGATACCGATGAAACGAGAGAGGATGCTCACGATACGGGTTACTGATG
ATGAACATGCCCGGTTACTGGAACGTTGTGAGGGTAAACAACTGGCGGTATGGATGCGGCGGGACCAGAG
AAAA
